Addgene plasmid #33038: pCMX-Gal4-TEAD1-V391A
Depositing lab: Kunliang Guan. Depositing organization: University of California, San Diego (UCSD). Publication: Structural insights into the YAP and TEAD complex. Li Z, Zhao B, Wang P, Chen F, Dong Z, Yang H, Guan KL, Xu Y. Genes Dev. 2010 Feb 1;24(3):235-40. 10.1101/gad.1865810 PubMed 20123905.
Backbone
  Vector backbone: pCMX
  Backbone size w/o insert (bp): 4500
  Vector type: Mammalian Expression
Growth in bacteria
  Bacterial resistance: Ampicillin, 100 μg/mL
  Growth temperature: 37°C
  Growth strain: DH5alpha
  Copy number: Unknown
Gene/Insert
  Gene/Insert name: TEAD1
  Species: H. sapiens (human)
  Mutation: V391A
  Entrez Gene: TEAD1 (a.k.a. AA, NTEF-1, REF1, TCF-13, TCF13, TEAD-1, TEF-1)
  Tag / fusion protein: Gal4 (N terminal on insert)
Terms and licenses: Academic/Nonprofit Terms; Industry Terms: Not Available to Industry
How to cite: pCMX-Gal4-TEAD1-V391A was a gift from Kunliang Guan (Addgene plasmid # 33038 ; http://n2t.net/addgene:33038 ; RRID:Addgene_33038)
