[The description below was written by a language model from this plasmid's Addgene catalogue record.]
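Description:
pCMX-Gal4-TEAD1-V391A is a mammalian expression plasmid built on the pCMX backbone (about 4.5 kb without the insert). It is propagated in E. coli under ampicillin selection; the copy number is listed as unknown, and the record gives no feature table, so the origin of replication, promoter and polyadenylation signal are not explicitly stated. The pCMX name suggests a CMV-driven expression vector, but this is inferred from the name rather than documented. No mammalian selection marker is recorded, which suggests use by transient transfection.

The payload is human TEAD1 (also known as TEF-1 or TCF-13), a TEA-domain transcription factor, carrying a V391A point substitution and fused at its N terminus to Gal4. In fusions of this type the Gal4 portion is normally the yeast Gal4 DNA-binding domain, which tethers the fusion protein to UAS sites in a co-transfected reporter, typically a luciferase reporter. Reporter output then depends on the ability of the TEAD1 moiety to recruit a co-activator rather than on TEAD1's own DNA binding. The record does not specify which Gal4 residues or what portion of TEAD1 are included.

The associated publication concerns the structure of the YAP–TEAD complex, so this construct most likely serves as a structure-guided mutant for testing whether valine 391 contributes to the interaction with YAP and to YAP-dependent transcriptional activation, in comparison with a wild-type Gal4-TEAD1 counterpart. The effect of the mutation is not stated in the record.
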