>Addgene plasmid #33038 | pCMX-Gal4-TEAD1-V391A | addgene partial sequence | sequence record 41224 | GAL4N-term
AAGGATGAGTGACTCTGCAGATAAGCCAATTGACAATGATGCAGAAGGGGTCTGGAGCCCCGACATCGAG
CAAAGCTTTCAGGAGGCCCTGGCTATCTATCCACCATGTGGGAGGAGGAAAATCATCTTATCAGACGAAG
GCAAAATGTATGGTAGGAATGAATTGATAGCCAGATACATCAAACTCAGGACAGGCAAGACGAGGACCAG
AAAACAGGTGTCTAGTCACATTCAGGTTCTTGCCAGAAGGAAATCTCGTGATTTTCATTCCAAGCTAAAG
GATCAGACTGCAAAGGATAAGGCCCTGCAGCACATGGCGGCCATGTCCTCAGCCCAGATCGTCTCGGCCA
CTGCCATTCATAACAAGCTGGGGCTGCCTGGGATTCCACGCCCGACCTTCCCAGGGGCGCCGGGGTTCTG
GCCGGGAATGATTCAAACAGGGCAGCCAGGATCCTCACAAGACGTCAAGCCTTTTGTGCAGCAGGCCTAC
CCCATCCAGCCAGCGGTCACAGCCCCCATTCCAGGGTTTGAGCCTGCATCGGCCCCAGCTCCCTCAGTCC
CTGCCTGGCAAGGTCGCTCCATTGGCACAACCAAGCTTCGCCTGGTGGAATTTTCAGCTTTTCTCGAGCA
GCAGCGAGACCCAGACTCGTACAACAAACACCTCTTCGTGCACATTGGGCATGCCAACCATTCTTACAGT
GACCCATTGCTTGAATCAGTGGACATTCGTCAGATTTATGACAAATTTCCTGAAAAGAAAGGTGGCTTAA
AGGAACTGTTTGGAAAGGGCCCTCAAAATGCCTTCTTCCTCGTAAAATTCTGGGCTGATTTAAACTGCAA
TATTCAAGATGATGCTGGGG
