>Addgene plasmid #33038 | pCMX-Gal4-TEAD1-V391A | addgene partial sequence | sequence record 42777 | SV40pA-R 5'-GAAATTTGTGATGCTATTGC-3'
CAGGTTAACAACAACAATTGCATTCATTTTATGTTTCAGGTTCAGGGGGAGGTGTGGGAGGTTTTTTAAA
GCAAGTAAAACCTCTACAAATGTGGTATGGCTGATTATGATCTCTAGTCAAGGCACTATACATCAAATAT
TTTTCCATAATTTTCTTGTATAGCAGTGCAGCTTTTTCCTTTGTGGTGTAAATAGCAAAGCAAGCAAGAG
TTCTATTACTAAACACAGCATGACTCAAAAAACTTAGCAATTCTGAAGGAAAGTCCTTGGGGTCTTCTAC
CTTTCTCTTCTTTTTTGGAGGAGTAGAATGTTGAGAGTCAGCAGTAGCCTCATCATCACTAGATGGCATT
TCTTCTGAGCAAAACAGGTTTTCCTCATTAAAGGCATTCCACCACTGCTCCCATTCATCAGTTCCATAGG
TTGGAATCTAAAATACACAAACAATTAGAATCAGTAGTTTAACACATTATACACTTAAAAATTTTATATT
TACCTTAGAGCTTTAAATCTCTGTAGGTAGTTTGTCCAATTATGTCACACCACAGAAGTAAGGTTCCTTC
ACAAAGATCCTCTAGCTACCTAGCTAGCTGGCCAGGATCCTGATATCTGGTACCGTCGACTCAGTCCTTT
ACAAGCCTGTAAATATGATGTTGTGCTCCGTGTTCACTATTTGAAACTTCAAACGCACAGGCCATGCAGA
GTAGAGTTTCTTGTGTATCCCTGTTTGTTACCACCAATAAAATTGTGAAGTTTTCCAAAACACTG
