>Addgene plasmid #33038 | pCMX-Gal4-TEAD1-V391A | addgene partial sequence | sequence record 45597 | hTEAD1-F (5' GATGATGCTGGGGCTTTTTA 3')
TTCCACCAAAGTTTGCTCCTTTGGGAAGCAAGTAGTAGAAAAAGTAGAGACGGAGTATGCAAGGTTTGAG
AATGGCCGATTTGTATACCGAATAAACCGCTCCCCAATGTGTGAATATATGATCAACTTCATCCACAAGC
TCAAACACTTACCAGAGAAATATATGATGAACAGTGTTTTGGAAAACTTCACAATTTTATTGGTGGTAAC
AAACAGGGATACACAAGAAACTCTACTCTGCATGGCCTGTGCGTTTGAAGTTTCAAATAGTGAACACGGA
GCACAACATCATATTTACAGGCTTGTAAAGGACTGAGTCGACGGTACCAGATATCAGGATCCTGGCCAGC
TAGCTAGGTAGCTAGAGGATCTTTGTGAAGGAACCTTACTTCTGTGGTGTGACATAATTGGACAAACTAC
CTACAGAGATTTAAAGCTCTAAGGTAAATATAAAATTTTTAAGTGTATAATGTGTTAAACTACTGATTCT
AATTGTTTGTGTATTTTAGATTCCAACCTATGGAACTGATGAATGGGAGCAGTGGTGGAATGCCTTTAAT
GAGGAAAACCTGTTTTGCTCAGAAGAAATGCCATCTAGTGATGATGAGGCTACTGCTGACTCTCAACATT
CTACTCCTCCAAAAAAGAAGAGAAAGGTAGAAGACCCCCAGGACTTTCCTTCAGAATTGCTAAGTTTTTT
GAGTCATGCTGTGTTTAGTAA
